Addgene plasmid #168171: pTH42 [punc-17::YFP-CaCyclOp(A-2x)::SL2::mCherry]
Purpose: Expression of YFP-CaCyclOp(A-2x) in cholinergic motor neurons of C. elegans
Depositing lab: Alexander Gottschalk. Depositing organization: Goethe-Universitaet Frankfurt am Main. Publication: Optogenetic tools for manipulation of cyclic nucleotides functionally coupled to cyclic nucleotide-gated channels. Henss T, Nagpal J, Gao S, Scheib U, Pieragnolo A, Hirschhauser A, Schneider-Warme F, Hegemann P, Nagel G, Gottschalk A. Br J Pharmacol. 2021 Mar 18. doi: 10.1111/bph.15445. PubMed 33733470.
Backbone
  Vector backbone: RM#348p
  Backbone manufacturer: J. Rand
  Vector type: Worm Expression
Growth in bacteria
  Bacterial resistance: Ampicillin, 100 μg/mL
  Growth temperature: 37°C
  Growth strain: DH5alpha
  Copy number: High Copy
Gene/Insert
  Gene/Insert name: YFP-CaCyclOp(A-2x) (alt name: YFP-CaRhAC)
  Species: Catenaria anguillulae
  Tag / fusion protein: YFP (N terminal on insert)
  Cloning method: Restriction Enzyme; 5′ cloning site NheI (unknown if destroyed); 3′ cloning site KpnI (unknown if destroyed)
  Sequencing primers: 5′ CCCTCTGAGCCAATC; 3′ ACTTGTAAGCTTCTAGG
Terms and licenses: Academic/Nonprofit Terms; Industry Terms: Not Available to Industry
How to cite: pTH42 [punc-17::YFP-CaCyclOp(A-2x)::SL2::mCherry] was a gift from Alexander Gottschalk (Addgene plasmid # 168171 ; http://n2t.net/addgene:168171 ; RRID:Addgene_168171)
