[The description below was written by a language model from this plasmid's Addgene catalogue record and pLannotate feature annotations shown in this document.]
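Description:
pTH42 is a 9.8 kb C. elegans expression plasmid built on the RM#348p backbone, which supplies the unc-17 promoter used to drive transgenes in cholinergic neurons. In bacteria it is maintained as a high-copy plasmid through a ColE1/pUC-type origin and selected with ampicillin via the β-lactamase gene and its own promoter. Short annotated remnants of rop and the pBR322 bom region reflect the backbone's ancestry rather than functional elements.

The payload is a bicistronic operon-style cassette. The first open reading frame encodes CaCyclOp(A-2x), also called CaRhAC, a variant of the rhodopsin cyclase opsin from the fungus Catenaria anguillulae, fused at its N terminus to YFP. The feature table identifies this fluorescent protein as Venus. The alternative name indicates that the A-2x variant acts as an adenylyl rather than a guanylyl cyclase, although the record does not spell out the underlying mutations, and the cyclase coding region itself was not annotated by the automated feature caller. It presumably occupies the gap between Venus and mCherry. Downstream, an SL2 trans-splicing acceptor region (named in the construct title, not annotated) allows mCherry to be translated as a separate protein from the same primary transcript. Red fluorescence therefore marks expressing cells independently of the localisation of the YFP-tagged opsin. The unc-17 promoter is likewise unannotated, and small hits to a tbb-2 terminator and aex-5 are only fragments. The 3' UTR is not stated in the record.

The plasmid is intended for transgenic worms in which light stimulates cyclic nucleotide production in cholinergic motor neurons. It belongs to a toolkit of optogenetic cyclases functionally coupled to cyclic nucleotide-gated channels.
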