Features (pLannotate 1.2.2; 9 found; start..end, strand, type, name):
   3088..3109    +  terminator     tbb-2 terminator (fragment): tbb-2; transcription terminator for the C. elegans tubulin beta-2 gene
   3240..3956    +  CDS            Venus: Venus is a basic (constitutively fluorescent) yellow fluorescent protein published in 2002, derived from Aequorea victoria. It is reported to be a rapidly-maturing weak dimer with moderate acid sensitivity.
   6115..6822    +  CDS            mCherry: mCherry is a basic (constitutively fluorescent) red fluorescent protein published in 2004, derived from Discosoma sp.. It is reported to be a very rapidly-maturing monomer with low acid sensitivity.
   7432..7584    +  CDS            aex-5 (fragment): AEX5_CAEEL - Also known as kpc-3 From Caenorhabditis elegans.
   7712..7747    +  CDS            rop (fragment): Rop protein, which maintains plasmids at low copy number; rop
   7849..7948    +  misc_feature   bom (fragment): basis of mobility region from pBR322
   8050..8154    +  promoter       AmpR promoter: bla
   8155..9015    +  CDS            AmpR: β-lactamase; bla; confers resistance to ampicillin, carbenicillin, and related antibiotics
   9186..9774    +  rep_origin     ori: high-copy-number ColE1/pMB1/pBR322/pUC origin of replication
>Addgene plasmid #168171 | pTH42 [punc-17::YFP-CaCyclOp(A-2x)::SL2::mCherry] | addgene full sequence | sequence record 332390 | Addgene NGS Result
AACGCGGCCTTTTTACGGTTCCTGGCCTTTTGCTGGCCTTTTGCTCACATGGGATTACACCAATCATTTC
TCCCCTCCGAAATGTGTAGTCGTCATGACAAAGTGGTGACACTGGATTACGGTAGGCTCCGCCCACTTCT
TGGAAAAGTGACGTGGGCTCGGTGAGCCCTAAAGCTTTTGGTTTTCACAATTTTCTGGTTTTTGGGATTT
TTGCGGGAATTTTGAGAGGAGAAAGTTGGGAGAGAAGATATTGGAATGGTCCCCGGGGAGCTGTACATTT
ATACATCTAGACTGAAGCTGGGGTATTGCAAAAAGAGAAAAGCCTATCACTTTCTTTCCATCCTGCATAC
TTGCCAAAAAGTTTTGGCTGAGCTTATTTTTAAAATTGGAATTTTTTGGAATTTTCAGAAAAGAAAAAGT
TTTTTCTTTTTTTTTAATTTAAAAAATTTTTGCTATTTATTGCATGGTACTACAGAAAAACTTGAATGAA
ATAAAAAATTTGGAAAATTCAAGAAAACTTTTTTTTTCATAGTTTATTTATTCGAGTTTTAATGTGGCTT
TTATTTTGTTCGGTTTTTGTTTTAAAAAGATTTTATACAAAATTTCAAGAATTTACAATTTTTCCGTTGT
AAAAAATCCAAAAAAAAATCCAAAAAAATAGTTCAGACCTTTTTTTAAATTTTAAATTTAAAAATTCAAT
ACCAAAAAATTAAAAAAAATTAGTTTTTCCGAGAATAAAGGAAAAATGTTGAAAAAATATTATATATAAA
ATTTCCAGAAAATGTGAAAACTCCAAAAAACTGCAGACTTTTCCCCAAACTAGCTATTTTTTGAATTCAT
TACCTTTAAAGGTGGAGTACCGAAATTTAAGACTTTGCTTTTTTAGACCCAAAATGGTCCAAAACTACCA
AATTTCGTAATGAGACGTTCTGAAAATTTTTCAAAAAAATGTTATGGGAGCTCAAAGTTTTTGAAAAAAT
GGTATATTTTTAGCTAATTTTAACCACTTCTTGGCGTCGCAGCGGTTGGAACTCAATTTTAATTAAATTA
TCATCCTTCAATGTCCTTCAATCTTTGCAATTTCAATCGACCATACGCGTTCAGAGCATTTTTTTTTTTC
GTTTTTCCTCCCGTCCAGCACATATTTAAATATTCTCTCTCCCCCTCCCCTGGTTCCTAAAAACTTGGGA
AAGGGGAATTTCGAAGGAGGTGGAAGCTTCTTCTTCTCCCCGAGCACACACACACATCCTCTCTTCAAAA
TCTTTAAGAAATAGTGCGTGTGAATGACTAGACGCTGAAGCTAACTTGGTTTCCGCGAACAATCCCAATC
AGTGCCTGTGCCGAGGCTTCGGAGAAGAAGAGATTGACGTCGTCTTTTTCTTTTTTTGTGAAACAGAATA
AAAAAGAATACGAAATGGACTTTTTCACACATTTTCGTTACTTTTCCAGAAAAAAACGAAGCTCTAGCCA
TGGAAGTTTGAATTGAAAACCTAAACCCCGATGTGTATTCATTTGAGCTTAAGCCTAAGCCTAATTCTAC
GCCTAAGCATAAGCCTAAGCCTATGTTCAAGCCTAAGCCAAATTGTAGAACGTTACCAAAAGATCAAACC
TATTTTTCCTACAGAAAAGGTCTAATGATAACTGTTAAGCGAGAGACAAGGAGAGATATATATCAAAAAC
TAGCCCAAACTGTGATTAACATCTATTAACTGACCTCAAAAAAAAAAATAGTAGAGATTAAATACTGCTC
AAAAAGTTTCTTGGAAAAGTAAATTGTTAGGTTTCTGGGGCCTGTAAAACTGGACCGAGTTTTGAAGAAT
TTTTTTAACTTTTCAAAGTTTGGCGTCACTGAAAGCTTTATATTGTACATGTTCCACCAATTTTCTTTTG
TATCCGTTTTTTCTGTCTCAAAACGGAGCTCGAGCCCATGACGTGTGGATACCGTGAGAATCCGCCCAAT
TCCTTCACATCGATCTCATATTTCTTTCCCAGTTTATATTGAATTCCCGTTGAATTGCGGCTTTGCAGGG
GAGAAGATGTGCGTCTTTATATTTTTTTTTCTATCCTTACCCGCCGTGAATCCGGCTCGAATTGAGCCAA
TTTTTATGAATAGTAGAGCTAATTGACTTCGTCTCCCTAGAATTGATGAGGTAAAGCTCGTGGGGAGATA
TGGAGATTTTTCGATTTTTTTTCCAGTAATTTTCAGTTCAAAATTTGAGCTTTTGAGCAGGAGTTTTGAG
ATTTGTGCCAAAATTTCCTATTATTTTTTCAAATATTTTTGCTTTTGTAAAAAAGGTGTAGTAGAAGTTT
TGTAGTGCCACTATTTTTTTTTGAAAATTATGTTTTGGCGGAAAGTTCTTTAAAAAAGTTAATCAAAATT
TTTGGCGCTTTAGTCAAATTAATTTTCTGGCAAAAATATTAGTAATTTTGGCGTGAGTTCAATTTTCCCA
TTCTTAAAATTTCACACAATTAAGAATTTTAAGATTTGGGTTTTTTTTTCAACAAAAAATCAAATATTTA
CATGAAAATTCGGCGGGAAATAAAAAAAAATATTCCGATTCAATGTGTGAATAACTTTTTGCGGGGAATT
CAAATTTGCATTATTTAAACTTTTTTTAAGCTCGAAAAATTGAAATTCTTAAATAAATAAATAAAATTTT
CCTCGAATTTTGAATGTTTCGATTTTTTAGCGTTATTTTTTCAAAATTTCCACTAAAACTCTAGTTCTAA
AGTTCTAAAACTTTAAAAACTTCCTAATGTTGTGGTCTTGTGTTTTTTTGGCAGCGATTTCCAAATTTCT
GAAATTCCAACAAAAAAACCACTACGTCAGTTTGCATATCCAACCCCCCCCCCCCCCCCCTCTGAGCCAA
TCAATCATGTGCATTTTGAATTGGCGCCAAGGCAATCTTCGTAAAAAATAACAATAGAGTCATCCCTCAG
AACAGAAAAGAAACCCGCCCGGGGGCTCAAATACACATGTCATTTTTCTTTTTTCGCCTGATTTTTAGCC
TAAATTAGTGTTTAGCAATTTTTTAAGGTAACTCGGTGGAGTCATTTGAACTTTTTAAACTAAAATTTCA
GAAAAAATTCTTTTTTTTTGTCAAAAAATAATTTTCCCGCCGGAATTTTTCAAAAAAATAATTTTTATTT
TATTTTTCAAGTTCCTTGTTTCCTCTTTATTTTTTTATTTTGCCCCCAAAAGTTTTACACTAAAATATTT
AATTTTCAGCTCGGCTAGCATGGTGAGCAAGGGCGAGGAGCTGTTCACCGGGGTGGTGCCCATCCTGGTC
GAGCTGGACGGCGACGTAAACGGCCACAAGTTCAGCGTGTCCGGCGAGGGCGAGGGCGATGCCACCTACG
GCAAGCTGACCCTGAAGCTGATCTGCACCACCGGCAAGCTGCCCGTGCCCTGGCCCACCCTCGTGACCAC
CCTGGGCTACGGCCTGCAGTGCTTCGCCCGCTACCCCGACCACATGAAGCAGCACGACTTCTTCAAGTCC
GCCATGCCCGAAGGCTACGTCCAGGAGCGCACCATCTTCTTCAAGGACGACGGCAACTACAAGACCCGCG
CCGAGGTGAAGTTCGAGGGCGACACCCTGGTGAACCGCATCGAGCTGAAGGGCATCGACTTCAAGGAGGA
CGGCAACATCCTGGGGCACAAGCTGGAGTACAACTACAACAGCCACAACGTCTATATCACCGCCGACAAG
CAGAAGAACGGCATCAAGGCCAACTTCAAGATCCGCCACAACATCGAGGACGGCGGCGTGCAGCTCGCCG
ACCACTACCAGCAGAACACCCCCATCGGCGACGGCCCCGTGCTGCTGCCCGACAACCACTACCTGAGCTA
CCAGTCCGCCCTGAGCAAAGACCCCAACGAGAAGCGCGATCACATGGTCCTGCTGGAGTTCGTGACCGCC
GCCGGGATCACTCTCGGCATGGACGAGCTGTACAAGGGATCAATGTCTATGAAAGATAAAGATAATAACC
TGCGGGGAGCATGTAGTGGCTGTTCCTGCCCTGAATACTGTTACTCACCAACCTCAACCCTGTGCGACGA
TTGCAAGTGTAGCGTGACAAAACACCCTATCGTCGAGCAGCCACTGACTCGAAACGGAAGTTTCCGGAGC
TCCGGAGCCTCACTGCTGCCATCTCCCAGTCAGCCCAATATCAAGGTCACTGGCTCTAGTACCGCCTCAA
GCAACGCTAATATGCGGAACAGACAGAACAATTCACTGAGCGTGTCCAATGTCCGCAGCACCTCCTCTGC
AAGTTCAAGCAACGTGTCCTCTCCCGCCAATAGCCGACCTGGCTCTCCTAGTAAGCAGTCCGCTCTGCAG
CAGTACCAGACAAACATCGCAGACATGTGGTCCTGGGATATGATGCTGAGTACCCCTTCACTGAAATTCC
TGACAGGACAGTTTATCATGTGGGCCATTCTGACCGTGGCCGGCGCTTTCTACGCTCTGTTTATCCAGGA
AAGACAGGCTTATAATAGGGGCTGGGCAGACATTTGGTACGGCTATGGGGCCTTCGGATTTGGCATCGGG
ATTGCTTTCAGTTATATGGGATTTGCAGGCGCCAGAAACCCAGAGAAGAAAGCACTGTCCCTGTGCCTGC
TGGGAGTGAACATCATCGCTTTTAGTTCATACATCCTGATTATGCTGCGGCTGACTCCAACCATCGAAGG
CACCCTGAGCAACCCAGTGGAGCCTGCAAGATACCTGGAGTGGATTGCTACCTGTCCCGTCCTGATTCTG
CTGATCTCCGAGATTACACAGGCAGACCATAATGCCTGGGGGGTGGTCTTCTCTGATTACGCCCTGGTGG
TCTGCGGGTTCTTTGGAGCTGTGCTGCCCCCTTATCCCTGGGGAAACCTGTTTAATATCCTGTCATGTGC
CTTCTTTAGCTTCGTGGTCTACAGCCTGTGGAGGTCCTTTACTGGGGCCATCAACGGAGAGACCCCTTGC
AACATTGAAGTGAATGGCCTGAGGTGGACACGCTTCTCAACTGTCACCACATGGACCCTGTTTCCACTGA
GCTGGTTCGCCTTTACATCTGGCATGCTGAGTTTCACAATGACTGAGGCATCTTTTACCATGATCGATAT
TGGGGCCAAGGTGTTCCTGACACTGGTGCTGGTCAACAGCACTGTGGAGCAGGCACAGAATCAGAAAGTC
GAAGCCATCACAGCTATTGCAGAGGAACTGGAATCTCAGATCACTAACTGTGACGCCATTCTGCAGAAGA
TGATGCCTGAGGGGGTGCTGGAACAGCTGAAGAATGGACAGGCAACCGAGGCCAAAGAGTACGAATCCGT
GACAGTCTTCTTTTCTGACATCACAAACTTTACTGTGATTAGCTCCAGGACCTCCACAAAGGACATGATG
GCCACCCTGAACAAGCTGTGGCTGGAGTATGATGCCATCGCTAAGCGGTGGGGCGTGTATAAGGTCAAGA
CTATTGGGGACGCTTATCTGGGAGTGACCGGAGCACCAGAGGTGGTCCCCGACCACGCTGATCGAGCAGT
GAACTTCGCCCTGGACATCATCGAGATGATCAAGACTTTTAAAACTGCTACCGGCGAATCTATCAACATT
CGCATCGGCCTGAATAGTGGACCAGTGACAGCCGGAGTCCTGGGCGACCTGAACCCTCATTGGGATCTGG
TGGGGGATACCGTCAATACAGCTTCCCGGATGGAGTCAACCAGCAAGGCAGGGCACATTCATATCTCCGA
CTCTACTTACCAGATGATCAAGGGAAAATTCGTGACCCAGCCACTGGACCTGATGGAAGTGAAAGGAAAG
GGAAAAATGCAGACATATTGGGTGACCGCTAGAAAGTAAGGTACCGCTGTCTCATCCTACTTTCACCTAG
TTAACTGCTTGTCTTAAAATCTATGCTTCTCTTTAGTATCTAAAATTTTCCTAGAAGCTTACAAGTATAT
AAATGGTCTCTTCTCAATAAAGGTTGTATATTTATTCATCTTATTGAATCTGCCATTTCCTCGTTTTTGC
GAGTTTATATACCTTCCAATTTTCTTTCTATTGTATTTTCAACTTCTAATTTTAATTCAGGGAAACTGCT
GTACCGGTAGAAAAAATGCTCGAGATGGTGAGCAAGGGCGAGGAGGATAACATGGCCATCATCAAGGAGT
TCATGCGCTTCAAGGTGCACATGGAGGGCTCCGTGAACGGCCACGAGTTCGAGATCGAGGGCGAGGGCGA
GGGCCGCCCCTACGAGGGCACCCAGACCGCCAAGCTGAAGGTGACCAAGGGTGGCCCCCTGCCCTTCGCC
TGGGACATCCTGTCCCCTCAGTTCATGTACGGCTCCAAGGCCTACGTGAAGCACCCCGCCGACATCCCCG
ACTACTTGAAGCTGTCCTTCCCCGAGGGCTTCAAGTGGGAGCGCGTGATGAACTTCGAGGACGGCGGCGT
GGTGACCGTGACCCAGGACTCCTCCCTGCAGGACGGCGAGTTCATCTACAAGGTGAAGCTGCGCGGCACC
AACTTCCCCTCCGACGGCCCCGTAATGCAGAAGAAGACCATGGGCTGGGAGGCCTCCTCCGAGCGGATGT
ACCCCGAGGACGGCGCCCTGAAGGGCGAGATCAAGCAGAGGCTGAAGCTGAAGGACGGCGGCCACTACGA
CGCTGAGGTCAAGACCACCTACAAGGCCAAGAAGCCCGTGCAGCTGCCCGGCGCCTACAACGTCAACATC
AAGTTGGACATCACCTCCCACAACGAGGACTACACCATCGTGGAACAGTACGAACGCGCCGAGGGCCGCC
ACTCCACCGGCGGCATGGACGAGCTGTACAAGTAAGAATTCCAACTGAGCGCCGGTCGCTACCATTACCA
ACTTGTCTGGTGTCAAAAATAATAGGGGCCGCTGTCATCAGAGTAAGTTTAAACTGAGTTCTACTAACTA
ACGAGTAATATTTAAATTTTCAGCATCTCGCGCCCGTGCCTCTGACTTCTAAGTCCAATTACTCTTCAAC
ATCCCTACATGCTCTTTCTCCCTGTGCTCCCACCCCCTATTTTTGTTATTATCAAAAAACTTCTCTTAAT
TTCTTTGTTTTTTAGCTTCTTTTAAGTCACCTCTAACAATGAAATTGTGTAGATTCAAAAATAGAATTAA
TTCGTAATAAAAAGTCGAAAAAAATTGTGCTCCCTCCCCCCATTAATAATAATTCTATCCCAAAATCTAC
ACAATGTTCTGTGTACACTTCTTATGTTTTTTACTTCTGATAAATTTTTTTGAAACATCATAGAAAAAAC
CGCACACAAAATACCTTATCATATGTTACGTTTCAGTTTATGACCGCAATTTTTATTTCTTCGCACGTCT
GGGCCTCTCATGACGTCAAATCATGCTCATCGTGAAAAAGTTTTGGAGTATTTTTGGAATTTTTCAATCA
AGTGAAAGTTTATGAAATTAATTTTCCTGCTTTTGCTTTTTGGGGTTTCCCCTATTGTTTGTCAAGATTT
CGAGGACGGCGTTTTTCTTGCTAAAATCACAAGTATTGATGAGCACGATGCAAGAAAGATCGGAAGAAGG
TTTGGGTTTGAGGCTCAGTGGAAGGTGAGTAGAAGTTGATAATTTGAAAGTGGAGTAGTGTCTATGGGGT
TTTTGCCTTAAATGACAGAATACATTCCCAATATACCAAACATAACTGTTTCCTACTAGTCGGCCGTACG
GGCCCTTTCGTCTCGCGCGTTTCGGTGATGACGGTGAAAACCTCTGACACATGCAGCTCCCGGAGACGGT
CACAGCTTGTCTGTAAGCGGATGCCGGGAGCAGACAAGCCCGTCAGGGCGCGTCAGCGGGTGTTGGCGGG
TGTCGGGGCTGGCTTAACTATGCGGCATCAGAGCAGATTGTACTGAGAGTGCACCATATGCGGTGTGAAA
TACCGCACAGATGCGTAAGGAGAAAATACCGCATCAGGCGGCCTTAATTAAGGGCCTCGTGATACGCCTA
TTTTTATAGGTTAATGTCATGATAATAATGGTTTCTTAGACGTCAGGTGGCACTTTTCGGGGAAATGTGC
GCGGAACCCCTATTTGTTTATTTTTCTAAATACATTCAAATATGTATCCGCTCATGAGACAATAACCCTG
ATAAATGCTTCAATAATATTGAAAAAGGAAGAGTATGAGTATTCAACATTTCCGTGTCGCCCTTATTCCC
TTTTTTGCGGCATTTTGCCTTCCTGTTTTTGCTCACCCAGAAACGCTGGTGAAAGTAAAAGATGCTGAAG
ATCAGTTGGGTGCACGAGTGGGTTACATCGAACTGGATCTCAACAGCGGTAAGATCCTTGAGAGTTTTCG
CCCCGAAGAACGTTTTCCAATGATGAGCACTTTTAAAGTTCTGCTATGTGGCGCGGTATTATCCCGTATT
GACGCCGGGCAAGAGCAACTCGGTCGCCGCATACACTATTCTCAGAATGACTTGGTTGAGTACTCACCAG
TCACAGAAAAGCATCTTACGGATGGCATGACAGTAAGAGAATTATGCAGTGCTGCCATAACCATGAGTGA
TAACACTGCGGCCAACTTACTTCTGACAACGATCGGAGGACCGAAGGAGCTAACCGCTTTTTTGCACAAC
ATGGGGGATCATGTAACTCGCCTTGATCGTTGGGAACCGGAGCTGAATGAAGCCATACCAAACGACGAGC
GTGACACCACGATGCCTGTAGCAATGGCAACAACGTTGCGCAAACTATTAACTGGCGAACTACTTACTCT
AGCTTCCCGGCAACAATTAATAGACTGGATGGAGGCGGATAAAGTTGCAGGACCACTTCTGCGCTCGGCC
CTTCCGGCTGGCTGGTTTATTGCTGATAAATCTGGAGCCGGTGAGCGTGGGTCTCGCGGTATCATTGCAG
CACTGGGGCCAGATGGTAAGCCCTCCCGTATCGTAGTTATCTACACGACGGGGAGTCAGGCAACTATGGA
TGAACGAAATAGACAGATCGCTGAGATAGGTGCCTCACTGATTAAGCATTGGTAACTGTCAGACCAAGTT
TACTCATATATACTTTAGATTGATTTAAAACTTCATTTTTAATTTAAAAGGATCTAGGTGAAGATCCTTT
TTGATAATCTCATGACCAAAATCCCTTAACGTGAGTTTTCGTTCCACTGAGCGTCAGACCCCGTAGAAAA
GATCAAAGGATCTTCTTGAGATCCTTTTTTTCTGCGCGTAATCTGCTGCTTGCAAACAAAAAAACCACCG
CTACCAGCGGTGGTTTGTTTGCCGGATCAAGAGCTACCAACTCTTTTTCCGAAGGTAACTGGCTTCAGCA
GAGCGCAGATACCAAATACTGTTCTTCTAGTGTAGCCGTAGTTAGGCCACCACTTCAAGAACTCTGTAGC
ACCGCCTACATACCTCGCTCTGCTAATCCTGTTACCAGTGGCTGCTGCCAGTGGCGATAAGTCGTGTCTT
ACCGGGTTGGACTCAAGACGATAGTTACCGGATAAGGCGCAGCGGTCGGGCTGAACGGGGGGTTCGTGCA
CACAGCCCAGCTTGGAGCGAACGACCTACACCGAACTGAGATACCTACAGCGTGAGCTATGAGAAAGCGC
CACGCTTCCCGAAGGGAGAAAGGCGGACAGGTATCCGGTAAGCGGCAGGGTCGGAACAGGAGAGCGCACG
AGGGAGCTTCCAGGGGGAAACGCCTGGTATCTTTATAGTCCTGTCGGGTTTCGCCACCTCTGACTTGAGC
GTCGATTTTTGTGATGCTCGTCAGGGGGGCGGAGCCTATGGAAAAACGCCAGC
